>Addgene plasmid #100702 | YCe3752 HC_Kan_IRES2_p20 | depositor full sequence | sequence record 189628 | YCe3752 HC_Kan_IRES2_p20 sequence 2435 bps
TGATTGCAGTCCAGTTACGCTGGAGTCTGAGGCTCGTCCTGAATGATATCAAGCTTGAATTCGTTACGTC
TCGAGCGGCTAACGCTCGATAAGCTTGATATCGAATTCCGCCCCCCCCCCTCTCCCTCCCCCCCCCCTAA
CGTTACTGGCCGAAGCCGCTTGGAATAAGGCCGGTGTGCGTTTGTCTATATGTTATTTTCCACCATATTG
CCGTCTTTTGGCAATGTGAGGGCCCGGAAACCTGGCCCTGTCTTCTTGACGAGCATTCCTAGGGGTCTTT
CCCCTCTCGCCAAAGGAATGCAAGGTCTGTTGAATGTCGTGAAGGAAGCAGTTCCTCTGGAAGCTTCTTG
AAGACAAACAACGTCTGTAGCGACCCTTTGCAGGCAGCGGAACCCCCCACCTGGCGACAGGTGCCTCTGC
GGCCAAAAGCCACGTGTATAAGATACACCTGCAAAGGCGGCACAACCCCAGTGCCACGTTGTGAGTTGGA
TAGTTGTGGAAAGAGTCAAATGGCTCTCCTCAAGCGTATTCAACAAGGGGCTGAAGGATGCCCAGAAGGT
ACCCCATTGTATGGGATCTGATCTGGGGCCTCGGTGCACATGCTTTACATGTGTTTAGTCGAGGTTAAAA
AAACGTCTAGGCCCCCCGAACCACGGGGACGTGGTTTTCCTTTGAAAAACACGATGATAATATGGCCTCT
GGACGAGACGAAGACGAATTCTCTAGATATCGCTCAATACTGACCATTTAAATCATACCTGACCTCCATA
GCAGAAAGTCAAAAGCCTCCGACCGGAGGCTTTTGACTTGATCGGCACGTAAGAGGTTCCAACTTTCACC
ATAATGAAATAAGATCACTACCGGGCGTATTTTTTGAGTTATCGAGATTTTCAGGAGCTAAGGAAGCTAA
AATGAGCCATATTCAACGGGAAACGTCTTGCTCGAGGCCGCGATTAAATTCCAACATGGATGCTGATTTA
TATGGGTATAAATGGGCTCGCGATAATGTCGGGCAATCAGGTGCGACAATCTATCGATTGTATGGGAAGC
CCGATGCGCCAGAGTTGTTTCTGAAACATGGCAAAGGTAGCGTTGCCAATGATGTTACAGATGAGATGGT
CAGGCTAAACTGGCTGACGGAATTTATGCCTCTTCCGACCATCAAGCATTTTATCCGTACTCCTGATGAT
GCATGGTTACTCACCACTGCGATCCCAGGGAAAACAGCATTCCAGGTATTAGAAGAATATCCTGATTCAG
GTGAAAATATTGTTGATGCGCTGGCAGTGTTCCTGCGCCGGTTGCATTCGATTCCTGTTTGTAATTGTCC
TTTTAACGGCGATCGCGTATTTCGTCTCGCTCAGGCGCAATCACGAATGAATAACGGTTTGGTTGGTGCG
AGTGATTTTGATGACGAGCGTAATGGCTGGCCTGTTGAACAAGTCTGGAAAGAAATGCATAAGCTTTTGC
CATTCTCACCGGATTCAGTCGTCACTCATGGTGATTTCTCACTTGATAACCTTATTTTTGACGAGGGGAA
ATTAATAGGTTGTATTGATGTTGGACGAGTCGGAATCGCAGACCGATACCAGGATCTTGCCATCCTATGG
AACTGCCTCGGTGAGTTTTCTCCTTCATTACAGAAACGGCTTTTTCAAAAATATGGTATTGATAATCCTG
ATATGAATAAATTGCAGTTTCACTTGATGCTCGATGAGTTTTTCTAATGAGGGCCCAAATGTAATCACCT
GGCTCACCTTCGGGTGGGCCTTTCTGCGTTGCTGGCGTTTTTCCATAGGCTCCGCCCCCCTGACGAGCAT
CACAAAAATCGATGCTCAAGTCAGAGGTGGCGAAACCCGACAGGACTATAAAGATACCAGGCGTTTCCCC
CTGGAAGCTCCCTCGTGCGCTCTCCTGTTCCGACCCTGCCGCTTACCGGATACCTGTCCGCCTTTCTCCC
TTCGGGAAGCGTGGCGCTTTCTCATAGCTCACGCTGTAGGTATCTCAGTTCGGTGTAGGTCGTTCGCTCC
AAGCTGGGCTGTGTGCACGAACCCCCCGTTCAGCCCGACCGCTGCGCCTTATCCGGTAACTATCGTCTTG
AGTCCAACCCGGTAAGACACGACTTATCGCCACTGGCAGCAGCCACTGGTAACAGGATTAGCAGAGCGAG
GTATGTAGGCGGTGCTACAGAGTTCTTGAAGTGGTGGCCTAACTACGGCTACACTAGAAGAACAGTATTT
GGTATCTGCGCTCTGCTGAAGCCAGTTACCTCGGAAAAAGAGTTGGTAGCTCTTGATCCGGCAAACAAAC
CACCGCTGGTAGCGGTGGTTTTTTTGTTTGCAAGCAGCAGATTACGCGCAGAAAAAAAGGATCTCAAGAA
GATCCTTTGATTTTCTACCGAAGAAAGGCCCACCCGTGAAGGTGAGCCAGTGAGT
Features (pLannotate 1.2.2; 8 found; start..end, strand, type, name):
     86..109     -  misc_feature   MCS (fragment): pBluescript multiple cloning site
    228..690     +  misc_feature   IRES: internal ribosome entry site (IRES) of the encephalomyocarditis virus (EMCV)
    777..808     +  terminator     tonB terminator: bidirectional E. coli tonB-P14 transcription terminator
    809..911     +  promoter       cat promoter: promoter of the E. coli cat gene encoding chloramphenicol acetyltransferase
    912..1727    +  CDS            KanR: aminoglycoside phosphotransferase; aph(3')-Ia; confers resistance to kanamycin in bacteria or G418 (Geneticin®) in eukaryotes
   1751..1778    +  terminator     T7Te terminator: phage T7 early transcription terminator
   1790..2377    -  rep_origin     ori: high-copy-number ColE1/pMB1/pBR322/pUC origin of replication
   2399..2428    -  terminator     T3Te terminator: phage T3 early transcription terminator
