>Addgene plasmid #100702 | YCe3752 HC_Kan_IRES2_p20 | addgene full sequence | sequence record 192937 | Addgene NGS Result
TGATTGCAGTCCAGTTACGCTGGAGTCTGAGGCTCGTCCTGAATGATATCAAGCTTGAATTCGTTACGTC
TCGAGCGGCTAACGCTCGATAAGCTTGATATCGAATTCCGCCCCCCCCCCTCTCCCTCCCCCCCCCCTAA
CGTTACTGGCCGAAGCCGCTTGGAATAAGGCCGGTGTGCGTTTGTCTATATGTTATTTTCCACCATATTG
CCGTCTTTTGGCAATGTGAGGGCCCGGAAACCTGGCCCTGTCTTCTTGACGAGCATTCCTAGGGGTCTTT
CCCCTCTCGCCAAAGGAATGCAAGGTCTGTTGAATGTCGTGAAGGAAGCAGTTCCTCTGGAAGCTTCTTG
AAGACAAACAACGTCTGTAGCGACCCTTTGCAGGCAGCGGAACCCCCCACCTGGCGACAGGTGCCTCTGC
GGCCAAAAGCCACGTGTATAAGATACACCTGCAAAGGCGGCACAACCCCAGTGCCACGTTGTGAGTTGGA
TAGTTGTGGAAAGAGTCAAATGGCTCTCCTCAAGCGTATTCAACAAGGGGCTGAAGGATGCCCAGAAGGT
ACCCCATTGTATGGGATCTGATCTGGGGCCTCGGTGCACATGCTTTACATGTGTTTAGTCGAGGTTAAAA
AAACGTCTAGGCCCCCCGAACCACGGGGACGTGGTTTTCCTTTGAAAAACACGATGATAATATGGCCTCT
GGACGAGACGAAGACGAATTCTCTAGATATCGCTCAATACTGACCATTTAAATCATACCTGACCTCCATA
GCAGAAAGTCAAAAGCCTCCGACCGGAGGCTTTTGACTTGATCGGCACGTAAGAGGTTCCAACTTTCACC
ATAATGAAATAAGATCACTACCGGGCGTATTTTTTGAGTTATCGAGATTTTCAGGAGCTAAGGAAGCTAA
AATGAGCCATATTCAACGGGAAACGTCTTGCTCGAGGCCGCGATTAAATTCCAACATGGATGCTGATTTA
TATGGGTATAAATGGGCTCGCGATAATGTCGGGCAATCAGGTGCGACAATCTATCGATTGTATGGGAAGC
CCGATGCGCCAGAGTTGTTTCTGAAACATGGCAAAGGTAGCGTTGCCAATGATGTTACAGATGAGATGGT
CAGGCTAAACTGGCTGACGGAATTTATGCCTCTTCCGACCATCAAGCATTTTATCCGTACTCCTGATGAT
GCATGGTTACTCACCACTGCGATCCCAGGGAAAACAGCATTCCAGGTATTAGAAGAATATCCTGATTCAG
GTGAAAATATTGTTGATGCGCTGGCAGTGTTCCTGCGCCGGTTGCATTCGATTCCTGTTTGTAATTGTCC
TTTTAACGGCGATCGCGTATTTCGTCTCGCTCAGGCGCAATCACGAATGAATAACGGTTTGGTTGGTGCG
AGTGATTTTGATGACGAGCGTAATGGCTGGCCTGTTGAACAAGTCTGGAAAGAAATGCATAAGCTTTTGC
CATTCTCACCGGATTCAGTCGTCACTCATGGTGATTTCTCACTTGATAACCTTATTTTTGACGAGGGGAA
ATTAATAGGTTGTATTGATGTTGGACGAGTCGGAATCGCAGACCGATACCAGGATCTTGCCATCCTATGG
AACTGCCTCGGTGAGTTTTCTCCTTCATTACAGAAACGGCTTTTTCAAAAATATGGTATTGATAATCCTG
ATATGAATAAATTGCAGTTTCACTTGATGCTCGATGAGTTTTTCTGAGGGCCCAAATGTAATCACCTGGC
TCACCTTCGGGTGGGCCTTTCTGCGTTGCTGGCGTTTTTCCATAGGCTCCGCCCCCCTGACGAGCATCAC
AAAAATCGATGCTCAAGTCAGAGGTGGCGAAACCCGACAGGACTATAAAGATACCAGGCGTTTCCCCCTG
GAAGCTCCCTCGTGCGCTCTCCTGTTCCGACCCTGCCGCTTACCGGATACCTGTCCGCCTTTCTCCCTTC
GGGAAGCGTGGCGCTTTCTCATAGCTCACGCTGTAGGTATCTCAGTTCGGTGTAGGTCGTTCGCTCCAAG
CTGGGCTGTGTGCACGAACCCCCCGTTCAGCCCGACCGCTGCGCCTTATCCGGTAACTATCGTCTTGAGT
CCAACCCGGTAAGACACGACTTATCGCCACTGGCAGCAGCCACTGGTAACAGGATTAGCAGAGCGAGGTA
TGTAGGCGGTGCTACAGAGTTCTTGAAGTGGTGGCCTAACTACGGCTACACTAGAAGAACAGTATTTGGT
ATCTGCGCTCTGCTGAAGCCAGTTACCTCGGAAAAAGAGTTGGTAGCTCTTGATCCGGCAAACAAACCAC
CGCTGGTAGCGGTGGTTTTTTTGTTTGCAAGCAGCAGATTACGCGCAGAAAAAAAGGATCTCAAGAAGAT
CCTTTGATTTTCTACCGAAGAAAGGCCCACCCGTGAAGGTGAGCCAGTGAGT
Features (pLannotate 1.2.2; 8 found; start..end, strand, type, name):
     86..109     -  misc_feature   MCS (fragment): pBluescript multiple cloning site
    228..690     +  misc_feature   IRES: internal ribosome entry site (IRES) of the encephalomyocarditis virus (EMCV)
    777..808     +  terminator     tonB terminator: bidirectional E. coli tonB-P14 transcription terminator
    809..911     +  promoter       cat promoter: promoter of the E. coli cat gene encoding chloramphenicol acetyltransferase
    912..1725    +  CDS            KanR (fragment): aminoglycoside phosphotransferase; aph(3')-Ia; confers resistance to kanamycin in bacteria or G418 (Geneticin®) in eukaryotes
   1748..1775    +  terminator     T7Te terminator: phage T7 early transcription terminator
   1787..2374    -  rep_origin     ori: high-copy-number ColE1/pMB1/pBR322/pUC origin of replication
   2396..2425    -  terminator     T3Te terminator: phage T3 early transcription terminator
