[The description below was written by a language model from this plasmid's Addgene catalogue record and pLannotate feature annotations shown in this document.]
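Description:
YCe3752 HC_Kan_IRES2_p20 is a small part-storage plasmid from the EMMA (Extensible Mammalian Modular Assembly) toolkit, a synthetic biology system for building mammalian expression vectors from standardised, position-specific modules. It is built on the pSMART HC_Kan backbone and is propagated in E. coli as a high-copy plasmid through a ColE1/pUC-type origin of replication. Selection is by kanamycin, using an aph(3')-Ia aminoglycoside phosphotransferase gene annotated as driven by the cat promoter. The backbone is insulated by transcription terminators (tonB, T7Te and T3Te) flanking the marker, origin and cloning region. This arrangement limits read-through into or out of the insert and helps keep cloned parts stable.

The payload is IRES2, annotated as the internal ribosome entry site of encephalomyocarditis virus, and it is assigned to position 20 of the EMMA assembly scheme under the functional category of IRES sequences. An IRES permits cap-independent translation initiation within an mRNA, so placing it between two coding sequences lets a single promoter drive a bicistronic transcript. The depositor notes that the ATG is included in the part, which implies that the downstream coding module is meant to continue from that start codon. The plasmid has no mammalian promoter, coding sequence or polyadenylation signal of its own; it serves only as a donor of the IRES module for assembly with other EMMA parts. The cloning sites flanking the insert are not recorded.

The depositor sequence and the repository's sequencing result give the same feature layout and differ by only three nucleotides in length. That difference falls at the end of the kanamycin resistance gene, which is scored as a fragment in the sequencing result.
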