Addgene plasmid #100702: YCe3752 HC_Kan_IRES2_p20
Purpose: part designed to occupy position 20 of EMMA. Functional category: IRES sequence
Depositing lab: Yizhi Cai. Depositing organization: University of Edinburgh. Publication: EMMA: An Extensible Mammalian Modular Assembly Toolkit for the Rapid Design and Production of Diverse Expression Vectors. Martella A, Matjusaitis M, Auxillos J, Pollard SM, Cai Y. ACS Synth Biol. 2017 Apr 24. doi: 10.1021/acssynbio.7b00016. PubMed 28418644.
Backbone
  Vector backbone: pSMART HC_Kan
  Vector type: Synthetic Biology
Growth in bacteria
  Bacterial resistance: Kanamycin, 50 μg/mL
  Growth temperature: 37°C
  Growth strain: DH5alpha
  Copy number: High Copy
Gene/Insert
  Gene/Insert name: IRES2
  Cloning method: Restriction Enzyme; 5′ cloning site Unknown (unknown if destroyed); 3′ cloning site Unknown (unknown if destroyed)
Terms and licenses: Academic/Nonprofit Terms; Industry Terms: Not Available to Industry
Depositor comments: IRES - internal ribosome entry site. ATG in included
How to cite: YCe3752 HC_Kan_IRES2_p20 was a gift from Yizhi Cai (Addgene plasmid # 100702 ; http://n2t.net/addgene:100702 ; RRID:Addgene_100702)
